Addgene plasmid #32008: pRK5 FLAG 17xS/T->A, catalytic dead lipin 1
Depositing lab: David Sabatini. Depositing organization: Whitehead Institute for Biomedical Research. Publication: mTOR Complex 1 Regulates Lipin 1 Localization to Control the SREBP Pathway. Peterson TR, Sengupta SS, Harris TE, Carmack AE, Kang SA, Balderas E, Guertin DA, Madden KL, Carpenter AE, Finck BN, Sabatini DM. Cell. 2011 Aug 5;146(3):408-20. 10.1016/j.cell.2011.06.034 PubMed 21816276.
Backbone
  Vector backbone: pRK5
  Backbone size w/o insert (bp): 4700
  Vector type: Mammalian Expression
Growth in bacteria
  Bacterial resistance: Ampicillin, 100 μg/mL
  Growth temperature: 37°C
  Growth strain: DH5alpha
  Copy number: High Copy
Gene/Insert
  Gene/Insert name: Lipin1 (alt name: fld; Lpin1; Kiaa0188; mKIAA0188; 4631420P06)
  Species: M. musculus (mouse)
  Mutation: D712E, D714E AND S106A, S150A, (S281A, T282A), S285A, S287A, S293A, T298A, S328A, (S353A, S356A), S392A, S468A, S472A, S483A, S634A, S635A, (S647A, S648A)
  GenBank ID: NM_001130412
  Entrez Gene: Lpin1 (a.k.a. Lipin1, fld)
  Promoter: CMV, SP6
  Tag / fusion protein: FLAG (N terminal on backbone)
  Cloning method: Restriction Enzyme; 5′ cloning site SalI (not destroyed); 3′ cloning site NotI (not destroyed)
  Sequencing primers: 5′ SP6
Terms and licenses: Academic/Nonprofit Terms; Industry Terms: Not Available to Industry
Depositor comments: The 17xS/T→ A mutant encompasses the following residues: S106, S150, (S281, T282), S285, S287, S293, T298, S328, (S353, S356), S392, S468, S472, S483, S634, S635, (S647, S648). Residues in parentheses were both mutated to alanine because the singly phosphorylated site in each case could not be unambiguously determined by mass spectrometry S921A, S923A were previously reported to have been present in this plasmid, but these residues are in fact WT. This change should no affect the reported function.
How to cite: pRK5 FLAG 17xS/T->A, catalytic dead lipin 1 was a gift from David Sabatini (Addgene plasmid # 32008 ; http://n2t.net/addgene:32008 ; RRID:Addgene_32008)
