[The description below was written by a language model from this plasmid's Addgene catalogue record.]
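Description:
pRK5 FLAG 17xS/T->A, catalytic dead lipin 1 is a mammalian expression plasmid built on the pRK5 backbone (about 4.7 kb without insert). It is maintained in E. coli as a high-copy plasmid under ampicillin selection. The record lists no mammalian selection marker, which fits use in transient transfection. The insert is mouse Lpin1 (lipin 1, also known as fld), cloned between SalI and NotI sites that both remain intact. It sits in frame with an N-terminal FLAG epitope supplied by the backbone, which allows detection and immunoprecipitation. The CMV promoter drives expression in mammalian cells. An SP6 promoter upstream of the insert can support in vitro transcription and serves as the sequencing primer site.

The open reading frame combines two sets of mutations. D712E and D714E give the "catalytic dead" form named in the title, and these residues presumably lie in the motif needed for lipin 1's phosphatidic acid phosphatase activity. The second set replaces serine and threonine phosphorylation sites with alanine, spanning S106 through S648, to produce a non-phosphorylatable protein. At three of these positions, an adjacent pair of residues was changed because mass spectrometry could not determine which of the two was phosphorylated. The depositor notes that S921 and S923, once reported as mutated, are in fact wild type, and that this is not expected to alter the reported function.

The associated publication concerns mTORC1 regulation of lipin 1 localization and its control of the SREBP pathway. In that context, the construct is suited to testing whether effects of phosphorylation-deficient lipin 1 depend on its catalytic activity.
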