>Addgene plasmid #32008 | pRK5 FLAG 17xS/T->A, catalytic dead lipin 1 | addgene partial sequence | sequence record 37488 | SP6 5'-ATTTAGGTGACACTATAG-3'
TCCGGGTGTCCACTCCCAGGTCCAACTGCACCTCGGTTCTATCGATTGAATTCACCATGGAAATGGACTA
CAAGGATGACGATGACAAGGGTGGTGGTGGTGGTGCGTCGACGATGAATTACGTGGGGCAGCTGGCCGGC
CAGGTGTTTGTGACGGTGAAGGAGCTCTACAAGGGACTGAACCCCGCCACGCTGTCGGGATGCATCGACA
TCATTGTCATCCGGCAGCCCAATGGCAGTCTGCAGTGCTCCCCTTTCCACGTCCGCTTCGGCAAGATGGG
TGTCCTCCGCTCCCGAGAGAAAGTGGTGGACATAGAAATCAATGGGGAGTCCGTGGATTTGCACATGAAG
TTGGGAGACAACGGAGAAGCATTTTTTGTTCAAGAGACGGACAACGATCAGGAAATCATCCCCATGTACC
TGGCCACGGCCCCCATCCTGTCAGAAGGAGCTGCGAGAATGGAAAGCCAGCTGAAGAGGAACTCTGTGGA
CAGAATCAGGTGCCTGGATCCCACTACAGCTGCCCAGGGCCTGCCTCCCAGCGACACCCCATCCACTGGT
GCTCTGGGGAAGAAGAGAAGGAAAAGGAGGAGGAAGGCCCAGTTGGACAATCTCAAAAGAGATGACAATG
TCAACTCATCTGAGGATGAGGACATGTTTCCCATAGAGATGAGCTCGGATGAGGACACAGCACCGATGGA
TGGAAGCAGAACTCTTCCTAATGATGTACCACCATTCCAAGATGATATTCCTAAGGAAAACTTCCCCTCG
ATTTCAACGCACCCCCAGTCAGCATCGTACCCCAGTTCGGACAGAGAATGGTCCCCCAGCCCCAGCAGCC
TGGTAGATTGCCAGAGGACTCCCCCTCACCTGGCCGAAGGAGTTCTCTCTAGCTCTTGTCCTCTGCAGTC
TGG
