>Addgene plasmid #32008 | pRK5 FLAG 17xS/T->A, catalytic dead lipin 1 | addgene partial sequence | sequence record 38221 | mLip1-F2
TGGTCCCCCAGCCCCAGCAGCCTGGTAGATTGCCAGAGGACTCCCCCTCACCTGGCCGAGGGAGTTCTCT
CTAGCTCTTGTCCTCTGCAGTCTTGCCACTTCCATGCTTCGGAAAGTCCTTCAGGCTCCCGGCCCGCAGC
ACCAAAAGCTGACGCTGAGCTGGTCAGTAAGGCTGCCGACAGGTTGGCGCCAAAGAATAACCTGGAAATG
CTCTGGCTGTGGGGTGAATTGCCACAGGCTGCAAAGTCCTCTTCTCCACACAAGATGAAAGAGTCCGCGC
CCTTAGGGAGCCGGAAGACTCCTGATAAAATGAATTTTCAGGCCATTCACAGCGAGTCTTCAGATACTTT
TGCTGACCAGGCGCCAACAATGGCCCGGGGACTGCTCATCCACCAGAGTAAGGCCCAGACGGAAATGCAG
TTTGTGAACGAGGAGGATCTCGAGTCCTTGGGGGCGGCAGCCCCACCTGCACCCGTGGCCGAAGAGCTCA
AGGCCCCATATCCCAACACCGCACAGTCGTCGAGCAAGACAGATTCCCCTTCCAGGAAGAAAGATAAACG
GAGCCGACACCTTGGAGCTGATGGTGTTTATCTGGACGACCTCACGGACATGGACCCTGAAGTGGCAGCC
CTGTATTTCCCCAAGAATGGGGATCCTGGTGGGCTCCCCAAACAAGCCAGTGACAACGGAGCCAGGGCAG
CCAACCAGGCACCACAGTCGGTGGGAGGCTCGGGCATCGACGCTGGTGTGGAGAGCACCT
