>Addgene plasmid #32008 | pRK5 FLAG 17xS/T->A, catalytic dead lipin 1 | addgene partial sequence | sequence record 38222 | mLip1-F
CTCTCTCTCTTGTCCAACGTCAGCTACAAAAAGACCCTGCGGCTCACGTCGGAGCAGCTGAAAAGCTTGA
AGTTGAAGAACGGCCCCAATGATGTGGTGTTCAGTGTCACTACCCAGTACCAGGGCACCTGTCGCTGCGA
GGGCACCATCTACCTGTGGAATTGGGACGACAAAGTCATCATCTCAGAGATCGAAGGGACCATCACAAGG
TCTGATACTCTTGGTCACATTTTGCCCACGCTGGGAAAGGATTGGACTCACCAGGGCATTGCAAAGCTGT
ACCACAAAGTAAGCCAGAATGGCTACAAGTTTCTCTATTGTTCGGCACGTGCCATTGGGATGGCGGACAT
GACGAGGGGCTACCTGCACTGGGTCAACGAGAGGGGCACGGTGCTTCCACAGGGCCCGCTTCTGCTCAGC
CCGAGCAGCCTCTTCTCCGCCTTGCACAGAGAAGTGATTGAAAAGAAGCCAGAAAAGTTCAAAGTCCAGT
GTTTGACAGACATCAAGAACCTGTTTTTCCCAAACACAGAACCCTTCTATGCTGCTTTTGGGAACCGGCC
TGCTGATGTGTATTCCTACAAGCAAGTGGGAGTGTCCCTGAATAGGATCTTCACTGTGAACCCCAAGGGT
GAGCTGGTGCAGGAGCATGCCAAGACCAACATCAGCTCGTACGTGCGGCTCTGCGAAGTGGTCGATCACG
TCTTCCCATTGCTAAAGAGAAGCCATTCCTGTGACTTCCCCTGTTCAGACACTTTCAGTAACTTCACCTT
TTGGAGAGAGCCACTGCCACCTTTTGAAAACCAGGACATGCAT
