>Addgene plasmid #32008 | pRK5 FLAG 17xS/T->A, catalytic dead lipin 1 | addgene partial sequence | sequence record 38455 | SV40-pA-R
AACAAGTTGGGCCATGGCGGCCAAGCTGGGGATCCTTACTTACTTAGCGGCCGCTCAAGCTGAGGCTGAA
TGCATGTCCTGGTTTTCAAAAGGTGGCAGTGGCTCTCTCCAAAAGGTGAAGTTACTGAAAGTGTCTGAAC
AGGGGAAGTCACAGGAATGGCTTCTCTTTAGCAATGGGAAGACGTGATCGACCACTTCGCAGAGCCGCAC
GTACGAGCTGATGTTGGTCTTGGCATGCTCCTGCACCAGCTCACCCTTGGGGTTCACAGTGAAGATCCTA
TTCAGGGACACTCCCACTTGCTTGTAGGAATACACATCAGCAGGCCGGTTCCCAAAAGCAGCATAGAAGG
GTTCTGTGTTTGGGAAAAACAGGTTCTTGATGTCTGTCAAACACTGGACTTTGAACTTTTCTGGCTTCTT
TTCAATCACTTCTCTGTGCAAGGCGGAGAAGAGGCTGCTCGGGCTGAGCAGAAGCGGGCCCTGTGGAAGC
ACCGTGCCCCTCTCGTTGACCCAGTGCAGGTAGCCCCTCGTCATGTCCGCCATCCCAATGGCACGTGCCG
AACAATAGAGAAACTTGTAGCCATTCTGGCTTACTTTGTGGTACAGCTTTGCAATGCCCTGGTGAGTCCA
ATCCTTTCCCAGCGTGGGCAAAATGTGACCAAGAGTATCAGACCTTGTGATGGTCCCTTCGATCTCTGAG
ATGATGACTTTGTCGTCCCAATTCCACAGGTAGATGGTGCCCTCGCAGCGACAGGTGCCCTGGTACTGGG
TAGTGACACTGAACACCACATCATTGGGGCCGTTCTTCAACTTCAAGCTTTTCAGCTGCTCCGACGTGAG
CCGCAGGGTCTTTTTGTAGCTGACGTTGGACAAGAGAGAGAGGTGCGCCGCACCTGATGGCTTGGCGGCT
GCGTGCTCTTCATCAGCGGC
